>Addgene plasmid #161008 | AL13Rb-35S | addgene full sequence | sequence record 319143 | Addgene NGS Result
CTCGGCAATGTCCAGTAGGTCGCGGGTGCTGCGGGCCAGGCGGTCTAGCCTGGTCACTGTCACAACGTCG
CCAGGGCGTAGGTGGTCAAGCATCCTGGCCAGCTCCGGGCGGTCGCGCCTGGTGCCGGTGATCTTCTCGG
AAAACAGCTTGGTGCAGCCGGCCGCGTGCAGTTCGGCCCGTTGGTTGGTCAAGTCCTGGTCGTCGGTGCT
GACGCGGGCATAGCCCAGCAGGCCAGCGGCGGCGCTCTTGTTCATGGCGTAATGTCTCCGGTTCTAGTCG
CAAGTATTCTACTTTATGCGACTAAAACACGCGACAAGAAAACGCCAGGAAAAGGGCAGGGCGGCAGCCT
GTCGCGTAACTTAGGACTTGTGCGACATGTCGTTTTCAGAAGACGGCTGCACTGAACGTCAGAAGCCGAC
TGCACTATAGCAGCGGAGGGGTTGGATCAAAGTACTTTGATCCCGAGGGGAACCCTGTGGTTGGCATGCA
CATACAAATGGACGAACGGATAAACCTTTTCACGCCCTTTTAAATATCCGATTATTCTAATAAACGCTCT
TTTCTCTTAGGTTTACCCGCCAATATATCCTGTCAAACACTGATAGTTTAAACTGAAGGCGGGAAACGAC
AATCTGATCCAAGCTCAAGCTGCTCTAGCATTCGCCATTCAGGCTGCGCAACTGTTGGGAAGGGCGATCG
GTGCGGGCCTCTTCGCTATTACGCCAGCTGGCGAAAGGGGGATGTGCTGCAAGGCGATTAAGTTGGGTAA
CGCCAGGGTTTTCCCAGTCACGACGTTGTAAAACGACGGCCAGTGCCAAGCTTGCATGCCTGCAGGTCGA
CTCTTGCATGCCTGCAGGTCCCCAGATTAGCCTTTTCAATTTCAGAAAGAATGCTAACCCACAGATGGTT
AGAGAGGCTTACGCAGCAGGTCTCATCAAGACGATCTACCCGAGCAATAATCTCCAGGAAATCAAATACC
TTCCCAAGAAGGTTAAAGATGCAGTCAAAAGATTCAGGACTAACTGCATCAAGAACACAGAGAAAGATAT
ATTTCTCAAGATCAGAAGTACTATTCCAGTATGGACGATTCAAGGCTTGCTTCACAAACCAAGGCAAGTA
ATAGAGATTGGAGTCTCTAAAAAGGTAGTTCCCACTGAATCAAAGGCCATGGAGTCAAAGATTCAAATAG
AGGACCTAACAGAACTCGCCGTAAAGACTGGCGAACAGTTCATACAGAGTCTCTTACGACTCAATGACAA
GAAGAAAATCTTCGTCAACATGGTGGAGCACGACACACTTGTCTACTCCAAAAATATCAAAGATACAGTC
TCAGAAGACCAAAGGGCAATTGAGACTTTTCAACAAAGGGTAATATCCGGAAACCTCCTCGGATTCCATT
GCCCAGCTATCTGTCACTTTATTGTGAAGATAGTGGAAAAGGAAGGTGGCTCCTACAAATGCCATCATTG
CGATAAAGGAAAGGCCATCGTTGAAGATGCCTCTGCCGACAGTGGTCCCAAAGATGGACCCCCACCCACG
AGGAGCATCGTGGAAAAAGAAGACGTTCCAACCACGTCTTCAAAGCAAGTGGATTGATGTGATATCTCCA
CTGACGTAAGGGATGACGCACAATCCCACTATCCTTCGCAAGACCCTTCCTCTATATAAGGAAGTTCATT
TCATTTGGAGAGAACACGGGGGACTCTAGAGGATCCGGGATCCTACGGTACTTATTGCCAAGAAAGCACG
AGACGATATGGCGTCCGTGCCTCCAGGTCGAATCTTCAAACGACGAGAGGATATGGCCTCCGTCGCTCCA
GTATTCCAGGGTTCATCAGATCCTACGGTACTTATTGCCAAGAAAGCACGAGACGATATGGCGTCCGTGC
CTCCAGGTCGAATCTTCAAACGACGAGAGGATATGGCCTCCGTCGCTCCAGTATTCCAGGGTTCATCAGA
TCCTACGGTACTTATTGCCAAGAAAGCACGAGACGATATGGCGTCCGTGCCTCCAGGTCGAATCTTCAAA
CGACGAGAGGATATGGCCTCCGTCGCTCCAGTATTCCAGGGTTCATCAGATCCTACGGTACTTATTGCCA
AGAAAGCACGAGACGATATGGCGTCCGTGCCTCCAGGTCGAATCTTCAAACGACGAGAGGATATGGCCTC
CGTCGCTCCAGTATTCCAGGGTTCATCAGATCCTACGGTACTTATTGCCAAGAAAGCACGAGACGATATG
GCGTCCGTGCCTCCAGGTCGAATCTTCAAACGACGAGAGGATATGGCCTCCGTCGCTCCAGTATTCCAGG
GTTCATCAGATCCTACGGTACTTATTGCCAAGAAAGCACGAGACGATATGGCGTCCGTGCCTCCAGGTCG
AATCTTCAAACGACGAGAGGATATGGCCTCCGTCGCTCCAGTATTCCAGGGTTCATCAGATCCTACGGTA
CTTATTGCCAAGAAAGCACGAGACGATATGGCGTCCGTGCCTCCAGGTCGAATCTTCAAACGACGAGAGG
ATATGGCCTCCGTCGCTCCAGTATTCCAGGGTTCATCAGATCCTACGGTACTTATTGCCAAGAAAGCACG
AGACGATATGGCGTCCGTGCCTCCAGGTCGAATCTTCAAACGACGAGAGGATATGGCCTCCGTCGCTCCA
GTATTCCAGGGTTCATCAGATCCTACGGTACTTATTGCCAAGAAAGCACGAGACGATATGGCGTCCGTGC
CTCCAGGTCGAATCTTCAAACGACGAGAGGATATGGCCTCCGTCGCTCCAGTATTCCAGGGTTCATCAGA
TCCTACGGTACTTATTGCCAAGAAAGCACGAGACGATATGGCGTCCGTGCCTCCAGGTCGAATCTTCAAA
CGACGAGAGGATATGGCCTCCGTCGCTCCAGTATTCCAGGGTTCATCAGATCCTACGGTACTTATTGCCA
AGAAAGCACGAGACGATATGGCGTCCGTGCCTCCAGGTCGAATCTTCAAACGACGAGAGGATATGGCCTC
CGTCGCTCCAGTATTCCAGGGTTCATCAGATCCTACGGTACTTATTGCCAAGAAAGCACGAGACGATATG
GCGTCCGTGCCTCCAGGTCGAATCTTCAAACGACGAGAGGATATGGCCTCCGTCGCTCCAGTATTCCAGG
GTTCATCAGAGTGCCAGAGTCCTTCGATAGGGACAAGACAATTGCACTGATCATGAACTCCTCTGGATCT
ACTGGTCTGCCTAAAGGTGTCGCTCTGCCTCATAGAACTGCCTGCGTGAGATTCTCGCATGCCAGAGATC
CTATTTTTGGCAATCAAATCATTCCGGATACTGCGATTTTAAGTGTTGTTCCATTCCATCACGGTTTTGG
AATGTTTACTACACTCGGATATTTGATATGTGGATTTCGAGTCGTCTTAATGTATAGATTTGAAGAAGAG
CTGTTTCTGAGGAGCCTTCAGGATTACAAGATTCAAAGTGCGCTGCTGGTGCCAACCCTATTCTCCTTCT
TCGCCAAAAGCACTCTGATTGACAAATACGATTTATCTAATTTACACGAAATTGCTTCTGGTGGCGCTCC
CCTCTCTAAGGAAGTCGGGGAAGCGGTTGCCAAGAGGTTCCATCTGCCAGGTATCAGGCAAGGATATGGG
CTCACTGAGACTACATCAGCTATTCTGATTACACCCGAGGGGGATGATAAACCGGGCGCGGTCGGTAAAG
TTGTTCCATTTTTTGAAGCGAAGGTTGTGGATCTGGATACCGGGAAAACGCTGGGCGTTAATCAAAGAGG
CGAACTGTGTGTGAGAGGTCCTATGATTATGTCCGGTTATGTAAACAATCCGGAAGCGACCAACGCCTTG
ATTGACAAGGATGGATGGCTACATTCTGGAGACATAGCTTACTGGGACGAAGACGAACACTTCTTCATCG
TTGACCGCCTGAAGTCTCTGATTAAGTACAAAGGCTATCAGGTGGCTCCCGCTGAATTGGAATCCATCTT
GCTCCAACACCCCAACATCTTCGACGCAGGTGTCGCAGGTCTTCCCGACGATGACGCCGGTGAACTTCCC
GCCGCCGTTGTTGTTTTGGAGCACGGAAAGACGATGACGGAAAAAGAGATCGTGGATTACGTCGCCAGTC
AAGTAACAACCGCGAAAAAGTTGCGCGGAGGAGTTGTGTTTGTGGACGAAGTACCGAAAGGTCTTACCGG
AAAACTCGACGCAAGAAAAATCAGAGAGATCCTCATAAAGGCCAAGAAGGGCGGAAAGATCGCCGTGTAT
GGTCCGTCCTGTAGAAACCCCAACCCGTGAAATCAAAAAACTCGACGGCCTGTGGGCATTCAGTCTGGAT
CGCGAAAACTGTGGAATTGGTCAGCGTTGGTGGGAAAGCGCGTTACAAGAAAGCCGGGCAATTGCTGTGC
CAGGCAGTTTTAACGATCAGTTCGCCGATGCAGATATTCGTAATTATGCGGGCAACGTCTGGTATCAGCG
CGAAGTCTTTATACCGAAAGGTTGGGCAGGCCAGCGTATCGTGCTGCGTTTCGATGCGGTCACTCATTAC
GGCAAAGTGTGGGTCAATAATCAGGAAGTGATGGAGCATCAGGGCGGCTATACGCCATTTGAAGCCGATG
TCACGCCGTATGTTATTGCCGGGAAAAGTCTACGTAAGTTTCTGCTTCTACCTTTGATATATATATAATA
ATTATCATTAATTAGTAGTAATATAATATTTCAAATATTTTTTTCAAAATAAAAGAATGTAGTATATAGC
AATTGCTTTTCTGTAGTTTATAAGTGTGTATATTTTAATTTATAACTTTTCTAATATATGACCAAAATTT
GTTGATGTGCAGGTATCACCGTTTGTGTGAACAACGAACTGAACTGGCAGACTATCCCGCCGGGAATGGT
GATTACCGACGAAAACGGCAAGAAAAAGCAGTCTTACTTCCATGATTTCTTTAACTATGCCGGAATCCAT
CGCAGCGTAATGCTCTACACCACGCCGAACACCTGGGTGGACGATATCACCGTGGTGACGCATGTCGCGC
AAGACTGTAACCACGCGTCTGTTGACTGGCAGGTGGTGGCCAATGGTGATGTCAGCGTTGAACTGCGTGA
TGCGGATCAACAGGTGGTTGCAACTGGACAAGGCACTAGCGGGACTTTGCAAGTGGTGAATCCGCACCTC
TGGCAACCGGGTGAAGGTTATCTCTATGAACTGTGCGTCACAGCCAAAAGCCAGACAGAGTGTGATATCT
ACCCGCTTCGCGTCGGCATCCGGTCAGTGGCAGTGAAGGGCGAACAGTTCCTGATTAACCACAAACCGTT
CTACTTTACTGGCTTTGGTCGTCATGAAGATGCGGACTTGCGTGGCAAAGGATTCGATAACGTGCTGATG
GTGCACGACCACGCATTAATGGACTGGATTGGGGCCAACTCCTACCGTACCTCGCATTACCCTTACGCTG
AAGAGATGCTCGACTGGGCAGATGAACATGGCATCGTGGTGATTGATGAAACTGCTGCTGTCGGCTTTAA
CCTCTCTTTAGGCATTGGTTTCGAAGCGGGCAACAAGCCGAAAGAACTGTACAGCGAAGAGGCAGTCAAC
GGGGAAACTCAGCAAGCGCACTTACAGGCGATTAAAGAGCTGATAGCGCGTGACAAAAACCACCCAAGCG
TGGTGATGTGGAGTATTGCCAACGAACCGGATACCCGTCCGCAAGGTGCACGGGAATATTTCGCGCCACT
GGCGGAAGCAACGCGTAAACTCGACCCGACGCGTCCGATCACCTGCGTCAATGTAATGTTCTGCGACGCT
CACACCGATACCATCAGCGATCTCTTTGATGTGCTGTGCCTGAACCGTTATTACGGATGGTATGTCCAAA
GCGGCGATTTGGAAACGGCAGAGAAGGTACTGGAAAAAGAACTTCTGGCCTGGCAGGAGAAACTGCATCA
GCCGATTATCATCACCGAATACGGCGTGGATACGTTAGCCGGGCTGCACTCAATGTACACCGACATGTGG
AGTGAAGAGTATCAGTGTGCATGGCTGGATATGTATCACCGCGTCTTTGATCGCGTCAGCGCCGTCGTCG
GTGAACAGGTATGGAATTTCGCCGATTTTGCGACCTCGCAAGGCATATTGCGCGTTGGCGGTAACAAGAA
AGGGATCTTCACTCGCGACCGCAAACCGAAGTCGGCGGCTTTTCTGCTGCAAAAACGCTGGACTGGCATG
AACTTCGGTGAAAAACCGCAGCAGGGAGGCAAACAATGAATATGAAGATGAAGATGAATATTTGGTGTGT
CAAATAAAAAGCTTGTGTGCTTAAGTTTGTGTTTTTTTCTTGGCTTGTTGTGTTATGAATTTGTGGCTTT
TTCTAATATTAAATGAATGTAAGATCTCATTATAATGAATAAACAAATGTTTCTATAATCCATTGTGAAT
GTTTTGTTGGATCTCTTCTGCAGCATATAACTACTGTATGTGCTATGGTATGGACTATGGAATATGATTA
AAGATAAGATGGGCTCATAGAGTAAAACGAGGCGAGGGACCTATAAACCTCACTTCATCATGCTATTTCA
TGATCTATTTTATAAAATAAAGATGTAGAAAAAAGTAAGCGTAATAACCGCAAAACAAATGATTTAAAAC
ATGGCACATAATGAGGAGATTAAGTTCGGTTTACGTTTATTTTAGTACTAATTGTAACGTGAGACTACGT
ATCGGGAATCGCCTACCGGGTACCGGCTGGATCTTATGACGACCGTTAGAAATTGTGGTTGTCGACGAGT
CAGTAATAAACGGCGTCAAAGTGGTTGCAGCCGGCACACACGAGTCGTGTTTATCAACTCAAAGCACAAA
TACTTTTCCTCAACCTAAAAATAAGGCAATTAGCCAAAAACAACTTTGCGTGTAAACAACGCTCAATACA
CGTGTCATTTTATTATTAGCTATTGCTTCACCGCCTTAGCTTTCTCGTGACCTAGTCGTCCTCGTCTTTT
CTTCTTCTTCTTCTATAAAACAATACCCAAAGAGCTCTTCTTCTTCACAATTCAGATTTCAATTTCTCAA
AATCTTAAAAACTTTCTCTCAATTCTCTCTACCGTGATCAAGGTAAATTTCTGTGTTCCTTATTCTCTCA
AAATCTTCGATTTTGTTTTCGTTCGATCCCAATTTCGTATATGTTCTTTGGTTTAGATTCTGTTAATCTT
AGATCGAAGACGATTTTCTGGGTTTGATCGTTAGATATCATCTTAATTCTCGATTAGGGTTTCATAGATA
TCATCCGATTTGTTCAAATAATTTGAGTTTTGTCTAATAATTACTCTTCGATTTGTGATTTCTATCTAGA
TCTGGTGTTAGTTTCTAGTTTGTGCGATCGAATTTGTCGATTAATCTGAGTTTTTCTGATTAACAGATGG
CGAAGGCAGATAAGAAACCAGCGGAGAAGAAACCGGCAGAGAAAACTCCGGCAGTCGAACCAGCAGCAGC
GGCAGAGAAGAAACCAAAAGCCGGAAAGAAACTCCCCAAGGAACCAGCCGTCGCCGGAGACAAGAAGAAG
AAGAGATCAAAGAAGAACGTTGAGACATACAAGATCTACATCTTCAAGGTGTTGAAGCAAGTTCATCCAG
ACATCGGAATCTCAAGCAAAGCCATGGGAATCATGAACAGTTTCATCAACGATATCTTTGAGAAGCTTGC
TGGTGAGTCTTCGAAGCTTGCGAGGTACAACAAGAAGCCGACGATTACTTCCAGGGAGATTCAGACTGCG
GTTAGACTTGTGTTGCCCGGTGAGTTGGCGAAACATGCTGTTTCTGAAGGGACTAAGGCGGTTACGAAGT
TTACGAGTTCTGCTGGAGCTGGAGAATTCATGGTGAGCAAGGGCGAGGCAGTGATCAAGGAGTTCATGCG
GTTCAAGGTGCACATGGAGGGCTCCATGAACGGCCACGAGTTCGAGATCGAGGGCGAGGGCGAGGGCCGC
CCCTACGAGGGCACCCAGACCGCCAAGCTGAAGGTGACCAAGGGTGGCCCCCTGCCCTTCTCCTGGGACA
TCCTGTCCCCTCAGTTCATGTACGGCTCCAGGGCCTTCACCAAGCACCCCGCCGACATCCCCGACTACTA
TAAGCAGTCCTTCCCCGAGGGCTTCAAGTGGGAGCGCGTGATGAACTTCGAGGACGGCGGCGCCGTGACC
GTGACCCAGGACACCTCCCTGGAGGACGGCACCCTGATCTACAAGGTGAAGCTCCGCGGCACCAACTTCC
CTCCTGACGGCCCCGTAATGCAGAAGAAGACAATGGGCTGGGAAGCGTCCACCGAGCGGTTGTACCCCGA
GGACGGCGTGCTGAAGGGCGACATTAAGATGGCCCTGCGCCTGAAGGACGGCGGCCGCTACCTGGCGGAC
TTCAAGACCACCTACAAGGCCAAGAAGCCCGTGCAGATGCCCGGCGCCTACAACGTCGACCGCAAGTTGG
ACATCACCTCCCACAACGAGGACTACACCGTGGTGGAACAGTACGAACGCTCCGAGGGCCGCCACTCCAC
CGGCGGCATGGACGAGCTGTACAAGTAGGCTTTTTGTGATCTGATGATAAGTGGTTGGTTCGTGTCTCAT
GCACTTGGGAGGTGATCTATTTCACCTGGTGTAGTTTGTGTTTCCGTCAGTTGGAAAAACTTATCCCTAT
CGATTTCGTTTTCATTTTCTGCTTTTCTTTTATGTACCTTCGTTTGGGCTTGTAACGGGCCTTTGTATTT
CAACTCTCAATAATAATCCAAGTGCATGTTAAACAATTTGTCATCTGTTTCGGCTTTGATATACTACTGG
TGAAGATGGGCCGTACTACTGCATCACAACGAAAAATAATAATAAGATGAAAAACTTGAAGTGGAAAAAA
AAAAAAACTTGAATGTTCACTACTACTCATTGACCATAATGTTTAACATACATAGCTCAATAGTATTTTT
GTGAATATGGCAACACAAACAGTCCAAAACAATTGTCTCTTACTATACCAAACCAAGGGCGCCGCTTGTT
TGCCACTCTTTGTGTGCAATAGTGTGATTACCACATCTCCACATTCAATATATTCCCTGAATTATCTGAC
GATTTTGATGGCTCACTGTTTTCCCAAGTCTGGTACCCCACCTACATGGCAGCTCGAATTCGTAATCATG
TCATAGCTGTTTCCTGTGTGAAATTGTTATCCGCTCACAATTCCACACAACATACGAGCCGGAAGCATAA
AGTGTAAAGCCTGGGGTGCCTAATGAGTGAGCTAACTCACATTAATTGCGTTGCGCTCACTGCCCGCTTT
CCAGTCGGGAAACCTGTCGTGCCAGCTGCATTAATGAATCGGCCAACGCGCGGGGAGAGGCGGTTTGCGT
ATTGGCTAGAGCAGCTTGCCAACATGGTGGAGCACGACACTCTCGTCTACTCCAAGAATATCAAAGATAC
AGTCTCAGAAGACCAAAGGGCTATTGAGACTTTTCAACAAAGGGTAATATCGGGAAACCTCCTCGGATTC
CATTGCCCAGCTATCTGTCACTTCATCAAAAGGACAGTAGAAAAGGAAGGTGGCACCTACAAATGCCATC
ATTGCGATAAAGGAAAGGCTATCGTTCAAGATGCCTCTGCCGACAGTGGTCCCAAAGATGGACCCCCACC
CACGAGGAGCATCGTGGAAAAAGAAGACGTTCCAACCACGTCTTCAAAGCAAGTGGATTGATGTGAACAT
GGTGGAGCACGACACTCTCGTCTACTCCAAGAATATCAAAGATACAGTCTCAGAAGACCAAAGGGCTATT
GAGACTTTTCAACAAAGGGTAATATCGGGAAACCTCCTCGGATTCCATTGCCCAGCTATCTGTCACTTCA
TCAAAAGGACAGTAGAAAAGGAAGGTGGCACCTACAAATGCCATCATTGCGATAAAGGAAAGGCTATCGT
TCAAGATGCCTCTGCCGACAGTGGTCCCAAAGATGGACCCCCACCCACGAGGAGCATCGTGGAAAAAGAA
GACGTTCCAACCACGTCTTCAAAGCAAGTGGATTGATGTGATATCTCCACTGACGTAAGGGATGACGCAC
AATCCCACTATCCTTCGCAAGACCCTTCCTCTATATAAGGAAGTTCATTTCATTTGGAGAGGACACGCTG
AAATCACCAGTCTCTCTCTACAAATCTATCTCTCTCGAGCTTTCGCAGATCTGTCGATCGACCATGGGGA
TTGAACAAGATGGATTGCACGCAGGTTCTCCGGCCGCTTGGGTGGAGAGGCTATTCGGCTATGACTGGGC
ACAACAGACAATCGGCTGCTCTGATGCCGCCGTGTTTCGGCTGTCAGCGCAGGGGCGCCCGGTTCTTTTT
GTCAAGACCGACCTGTCCGGTGCCCTGAATGAACTCCAGGACGAGGCAGCGCGGCTATCGTGGCTGGCCA
CGACGGGCGTTCCTTGCGCAGCTGTGCTCGACGTTGTCACTGAAGCGGGAAGGGACTGGCTGCTATTGGG
CGAAGTGCCGGGGCAGGATCTCCTGTCATCTCACCTTGCTCCTGCCGAGAAAGTATCCATCATGGCTGAT
GCAATGCGGCGGCTGCATACGCTTGATCCGGCTACCTGCCCATTCGACCACCAAGCGAAACATCGCATCG
AGCGAGCACGTACTCGGATGGAAGCCGGTCTTGTCGATCAGGATGATCTGGACGAAGAGCATCAGGGGCT
CGCGCCAGCCGAACTGTTCGCCAGGCTCAAGGCGCGCATGCCCGACGGCGAGGATCTCGTCGTGACACAT
GGCGATGCCTGCTTGCCGAATATCATGGTGGAAAATGGCCGCTTTTCTGGATTCATCGACTGTGGCCGGC
TGGGTGTGGCGGACCGCTATCAGGACATAGCGTTGGCTACCCGTGATATTGCTGAAGAGCTTGGCGGCGA
ATGGGCTGACCGCTTCCTCGTGCTTTACGGTATCGCCGCTCCCGATTCGCAGCGCATCGCCTTCTATCGC
CTTCTTGACGAGTTCTTCTGAGCGGGACTCTGGGGTTCGGATCGATCCTCTAGCTAGAGTCGATCGACAA
GCTCGAGTTTCTCCATAATAATGTGTGAGTAGTTCCCAGATAAGGGAATTAGGGTTCCTATAGGGTTTCG
CTCATGTGTTGAGCATATAAGAAACCCTTAGTATGTATTTGTATTTGTAAAATACTTCTATCAATAAAAT
TTCTAATTCCTAAAACCAAAATCCAGTACTAAAATCCAGATCCCCCGAATTAATTCGGCGTTAATTCAGT
ACATTAAAAACGTCCGCAATGTGTTATTAAGTTGTCTAAGCGTCAATTTGTTTACACCACAATATATCCT
GCCACCAGCCAGCCAACAGCTCCCCGACCGGCAGCTCGGCACAAAATCACCACTCGATACAGGCAGCCCA
TCAGTCCGGGACGGCGTCAGCGGGAGAGCCGTTGTAAGGCGGCAGACTTTGCTCATGTTACCGATGCTAT
TCGGAAGAACGGCAACTAAGCTGCCGGGTTTGAAACACGGATGATCTCGCGGAGGGTAGCATGTTGATTG
TAACGATGACAGAGCGTTGCTGCCTGTGATCACCGCGGTTTCAAAATCGGCTCCGTCGATACTATGTTAT
ACGCCAACTTTGAAAACAACTTTGAAAAAGCTGTTTTCTGGTATTTAAGGTTTTAGAATGCAAGGAACAG
TGAATTGGAGTTCGTCTTGTTATAATTAGCTTCTTGGGGTATCTTTAAATACTGTAGAAAAGAGGAAGGA
AATAATAAATGGCTAAAATGAGAATATCACCGGAATTGAAAAAACTGATCGAAAAATACCGCTGCGTAAA
AGATACGGAAGGAATGTCTCCTGCTAAGGTATATAAGCTGGTGGGAGAAAATGAAAACCTATATTTAAAA
ATGACGGACAGCCGGTATAAAGGGACCACCTATGATGTGGAACGGGAAAAGGACATGATGCTATGGCTGG
AAGGAAAGCTGCCTGTTCCAAAGGTCCTGCACTTTGAACGGCATGATGGCTGGAGCAATCTGCTCATGAG
TGAGGCCGATGGCGTCCTTTGCTCGGAAGAGTATGAAGATGAACAAAGCCCTGAAAAGATTATCGAGCTG
TATGCGGAGTGCATCAGGCTCTTTCACTCCATCGACATATCGGATTGTCCCTATACGAATAGCTTAGACA
GCCGCTTAGCCGAATTGGATTACTTACTGAATAACGATCTGGCCGATGTGGATTGCGAAAACTGGGAAGA
AGACACTCCATTTAAAGATCCGCGCGAGCTGTATGATTTTTTAAAGACGGAAAAGCCCGAAGAGGAACTT
GTCTTTTCCCACGGCGACCTGGGAGACAGCAACATCTTTGTGAAAGATGGCAAAGTAAGTGGCTTTATTG
ATCTTGGGAGAAGCGGCAGGGCGGACAAGTGGTATGACATTGCCTTCTGCGTCCGGTCGATCAGGGAGGA
TATCGGGGAAGAACAGTATGTCGAGCTATTTTTTGACTTACTGGGGATCAAGCCTGATTGGGAGAAAATA
AAATATTATATTTTACTGGATGAATTGTTTTAGTACCTAGAATGCATGACCAAAATCCCTTAACGTGAGT
TTTCGTTCCACTGAGCGTCAGACCCCGTAGAAAAGATCAAAGGATCTTCTTGAGATCCTTTTTTTCTGCG
CGTAATCTGCTGCTTGCAAACAAAAAAACCACCGCTACCAGCGGTGGTTTGTTTGCCGGATCAAGAGCTA
CCAACTCTTTTTCCGAAGGTAACTGGCTTCAGCAGAGCGCAGATACCAAATACTGTCCTTCTAGTGTAGC
CGTAGTTAGGCCACCACTTCAAGAACTCTGTAGCACCGCCTACATACCTCGCTCTGCTAATCCTGTTACC
AGTGGCTGCTGCCAGTGGCGATAAGTCGTGTCTTACCGGGTTGGACTCAAGACGATAGTTACCGGATAAG
GCGCAGCGGTCGGGCTGAACGGGGGGTTCGTGCACACAGCCCAGCTTGGAGCGAACGACCTACACCGAAC
TGAGATACCTACAGCGTGAGCTATGAGAAAGCGCCACGCTTCCCGAAGGGAGAAAGGCGGACAGGTATCC
GGTAAGCGGCAGGGTCGGAACAGGAGAGCGCACGAGGGAGCTTCCAGGGGGAAACGCCTGGTATCTTTAT
AGTCCTGTCGGGTTTCGCCACCTCTGACTTGAGCGTCGATTTTTGTGATGCTCGTCAGGGGGGCGGAGCC
TATGGAAAAACGCCAGCAACGCGGCCTTTTTACGGTTCCTGGCCTTTTGCTGGCCTTTTGCTCACATGTT
CTTTCCTGCGTTATCCCCTGATTCTGTGGATAACCGTATTACCGCCTTTGAGTGAGCTGATACCGCTCGC
CGCAGCCGAACGACCGAGCGCAGCGAGTCAGTGAGCGAGGAAGCGGAAGAGCGCCTGATGCGGTATTTTC
TCCTTACGCATCTGTGCGGTATTTCACACCGCATATGGTGCACTCTCAGTACAATCTGCTCTGATGCCGC
ATAGTTAAGCCAGTATACACTCCGCTATCGCTACGTGACTGGGTCATGGCTGCGCCCCGACACCCGCCAA
CACCCGCTGACGCGCCCTGACGGGCTTGTCTGCTCCCGGCATCCGCTTACAGACAAGCTGTGACCGTCTC
CGGGAGCTGCATGTGTCAGAGGTTTTCACCGTCATCACCGAAACGCGCGAGGCAGGGTGCCTTGATGTGG
GCGCCGGCGGTCGAGTGGCGACGGCGCGGCTTGTCCGCGCCCTGGTAGATTGCCTGGCCGTAGGCCAGCC
ATTTTTGAGCGGCCAGCGGCCGCGATAGGCCGACGCGAAGCGGCGGGGCGTAGGGAGCGCAGCGACCGAA
GGGTAGGCGCTTTTTGCAGCTCTTCGGCTGTGCGCTGGCCAGACAGTTATGCACAGGCCAGGCGGGTTTT
AAGAGTTTTAATAAGTTTTAAAGAGTTTTAGGCGGAAAAATCGCCTTTTTTCTCTTTTATATCAGTCACT
TACATGTGTGACCGGTTCCCAATGTACGGCTTTGGGTTCCCAATGTACGGGTTCCGGTTCCCAATGTACG
GCTTTGGGTTCCCAATGTACGTGCTATCCACAGGAAAGAGACCTTTTCGACCTTTTTCCCCTGCTAGGGC
AATTTGCCCTAGCATCTGCTCCGTACATTAGGAACCGGCGGATGCTTCGCCCTCGATCAGGTTGCGGTAG
CGCATGACTAGGATCGGGCCAGCCTGCCCCGCCTCCTCCTTCAAATCGTACTCCGGCAGGTCATTTGACC
CGATCAGCTTGCGCACGGTGAAACAGAACTTCTTGAACTCTCCGGCGCTGCCACTGCGTTCGTAGATCGT
CTTGAACAACCATCTGGCTTCTGCCTTGCCTGCGGCGCGGCGTGCCAGGCGGTAGAGAAAACGGCCGATG
CCGGGATCGATCAAAAAGTAATCGGGGTGAACCGTCAGCACGTCCGGGTTCTTGCCTTCTGTGATCTCGC
GGTACATCCAATCAGCTAGCTCGATCTCGATGTACTCCGGCCGCCCGGTTTCGCTCTTTACGATCTTGTA
GCGGCTAATCAAGGCTTCACCCTCGGATACCGTCACCAGGCGGCCGTTCTTGGCCTTCTTCGTACGCTGC
ATGGCAACGTGCGTGGTGTTTAACCGAATGCAGGTTTCTACCAGGTCGTCTTTCTGCTTTCCGCCATCGG
CTCGCCGGCAGAACTTGAGTACGTCCGCAACGTGTGGACGGAACACGCGGCCGGGCTTGTCTCCCTTCCC
TTCCCGGTATCGGTTCATGGATTCGGTTAGATGGGAAACCGCCATCAGTACCAGGTCGTAATCCCACACA
CTGGCCATGCCGGCCGGCCCTGCGGAAACCTCTACGTGCCCGTCTGGAAGCTCGTAGCGGATCACCTCGC
CAGCTCGTCGGTCACGCTTCGACAGACGGAAAACGGCCACGTCCATGATGCTGCGACTATCGCGGGTGCC
CACGTCATAGAGCATCGGAACGAAAAAATCTGGTTGCTCGTCGCCCTTGGGCGGCTTCCTAATCGACGGC
GCACCGGCTGCCGGCGGTTGCCGGGATTCTTTGCGGATTCGATCAGCGGCCGCTTGCCACGATTCACCGG
GGCGTGCTTCTGCCTCGATGCGTTGCCGCTGGGCGGCCTGCGCGGCCTTCAACTTCTCCACCAGGTCATC
ACCCAGCGCCGCGCCGATTTGTACCGGGCCGGATGGTTTGCGACCGCTCACGCCGATTCCTCGGGCTTGG
GGGTTCCAGTGCCATTGCAGGGCCGGCAGGCAACCCAGCCGCTTACGCCTGGCCAACCGCCCGTTCCTCC
ACACATGGGGCATTCCACGGCGTCGGTGCCTGGTTGTTCTTGATTTTCCATGCCGCCTCCTTTAGCCGCT
AAAATTCATCTACTCATTTATTCATTTGCTCATTTACTCTGGTAGCTGCGCGATGTATTCAGATAGCAGC
TCGGTAATGGTCTTGCCTTGGCGTACCGCGTACATCTTCAGCTTGGTGTGATCCTCCGCCGGCAACTGAA
AGTTGACCCGCTTCATGGCTGGCGTGTCTGCCAGGCTGGCCAACGTTGCAGCCTTGCTGCTGCGTGCGCT
CGGACGGCCGGCACTTAGCGTGTTTGTGCTTTTGCTCATTTTCTCTTTACCTCATTAACTCAAATGAGTT
TTGATTTAATTTCAGCGGCCAGCGCCTGGACCTCGCGGGCAGCGTCGCCCTCGGGTTCTGATTCAAGAAC
GGTTGTGCCGGCGGCGGCAGTGCCTGGGTAGCTCACGCGCTGCGTGATACGGGACTCAAGAATGGGCAGC
TCGTACCCGGCCAGCGCCTCGGCAACCTCACCGCCGATGCGCGTGCCTTTGATCGCCCGCGACACGACAA
AGGCCGCTTGTAGCCTTCCATCCGTGACCTCAATGCGCTGCTTAACCAGCTCCACCAGGTCGGCGGTGGC
CCATATGTCGTAAGGGCTTGGCTGCACCGGAATCAGCACGAAGTCGGCTGCCTTGATCGCGGACACAGCC
AAGTCCGCCGCCTGGGGCGCTCCGTCGATCACTACGAAGTCGCGCCGGCCGATGGCCTTCACGTCGCGGT
CAATCGTCGGGCGGTCGATGCCGACAACGGTTAGCGGTTGATCTTCCCGCACGGCCGCCCAATCGCGGGC
ACTGCCCTGGGGATCGGAATCGACTAACAGAACATCGGCCCCGGCGAGTTGCAGGGCGCGGGCTAGATGG
GTTGCGATGGTCGTCTTGCCTGACCCGCCTTTCTGGTTAAGTACAGCGATAACCTTCATGCGTTCCCCTT
GCGTATTTGTTTATTTACTCATCGCATCATATACGCAGCGACCGCATGACGCAAGCTGTTTTACTCAAAT
ACACATCACCTTTTTAGACGGCGGCGCTCGGTTTCTTCAGCGGCCAAGCTGGCCGGCCAGGCCGCCAGCT
TGGCATCAGACAAACCGGCCAGGATTTCATGCAGCCGCACGGTTGAGACGTGCGCGGGCGGCTCGAACAC
GTACCCGGCCGCGATCATCTCCGCCTCGATCTCTTCGGTAATGAAAAACGGTTCGTCCTGGCCGTCCTGG
TGCGGTTTCATGCTTGTTCCTCTTGGCGTTCATTCTCGGCGGCCGCCAGGGCGTCGGCCTCGGTCAATGC
GTCCTCACGGAAGGCACCGCGCCGCCTGGCCTCGGTGGGCGTCACTTCCTCGCTGCGCTCAAGTGCGCGG
TACAGGGTCGAGCGATGCACGCCAAGCAGTGCAGCCGCCTCTTTCACGGTGCGGCCTTCCTGGTCGATCA
GCTCGCGGGCGTGCGCGATCTGTGCCGGGGTGAGGGTAGGGCGGGGGCCAAACTTCACGCCTCGGGCCTT
GGCGGCCTCGCGCCCGCTCCGGGTGCGGTCGATGATTAGGGAACGCTCGAACTCGGCAATGCCGGCGAAC
ACGGTCAACACCATGCGGCCGGCCGGCGTGGTGGTGTCGGCCCACGGCTCTGCCAGGCTACGCAGGCCCG
CGCCGGCCTCCTGGATGCG
Features (pLannotate 1.2.2; 28 found; start..end, strand, type, name):
    571..595     -  misc_feature   RB T-DNA repeat: right border repeat from nopaline C58 T-DNA
    661..815     -  CDS            lacZα (fragment): LacZα fragment of β-galactosidase; lacZ fragment
    818..844     -  misc_feature   MCS (fragment): pUC18/19 multiple cloning site
    843..860     -  misc_feature   MCS (fragment): pUC18/19 multiple cloning site
   1351..1692    +  promoter       CaMV 35S promoter: strong constitutive promoter from cauliflower mosaic virus
   3161..4269    +  CDS            luciferase (fragment): firefly luciferase; luc+; enhanced luc+ version of the luciferase gene
   4275..4656    +  CDS            GUS (fragment): β-glucuronidase; uidA (or gusA) from E. coli
   4654..4842    +  intron         IV2 intron: modified second intron of the potato ST-LS1 gene (Vancanneyt et al., 1990)
   4843..6269    +  CDS            GUS (fragment): β-glucuronidase; uidA (or gusA) from E. coli
   6271..6518    +  terminator     HSP terminator: efficient transcription terminator from the Arabidopsis thaliana heat shock protein 18.2 gene (Nagaya et al., 2010)
   7417..7851    +  CDS            H2B10_ARATH: Experimental evidence at protein level: Swiss-Prot protein existence level 1. Core component of nucleosome. Nucleosomes wrap and compact DNA into chromatin, limiting DNA accessibility to the cellular machineries which require DNA as a template. Histones thereby play a central role in transcription regulation, DNA repair, DNA replication and chromosomal stability. DNA accessibility is regulated via a complex set of post-translational modifications of histones, also called histone code, and nucleosome remodeling. From Arabidopsis thaliana (Mouse-ear cress).
   7870..8565    +  CDS            mScarlet: mScarlet is a basic (constitutively fluorescent) red fluorescent protein published in 2016, derived from synthetic construct. It has moderate acid sensitivity.
   9192..9214    -  protein_bind   lac operator (fragment): The lac repressor binds to the lac operator to inhibit transcription in E. coli. This inhibition can be relieved by adding lactose or isopropyl-β-D-thiogalactopyranoside (IPTG). lac repressor encoded by lacI
   9218..9248    -  promoter       lac promoter: promoter for the E. coli lac operon
   9263..9284    -  protein_bind   CAP binding site: CAP binding activates transcription in the presence of cAMP. E. coli catabolite activator protein
   9297..9385    -  CDS            lacI (fragment): lac repressor; lacI; The lac repressor binds to the lac operator to inhibit transcription in E. coli. This inhibition can be relieved by adding lactose or isopropyl-β-D-thiogalactopyranoside (IPTG).
   9475..10151   +  promoter       CaMV 35S promoter (enhanced): cauliflower mosaic virus 35S promoter with a duplicated enhancer region
  10219..11011   +  CDS            NeoR/KanR (fragment): aminoglycoside phosphotransferase from Tn5; aph(3')-II (or nptII); confers resistance to neomycin, kanamycin, and G418 (Geneticin®)
  11068..11242   +  polyA_signal   CaMV poly(A) signal: cauliflower mosaic virus polyadenylation signal
  11320..11344   -  misc_feature   LB T-DNA repeat: left border repeat from nopaline C58 T-DNA
  11769..12563   +  CDS            KanR: aminoglycoside phosphotransferase; aphA-3; confers resistance to kanamycin
  12650..13238   +  rep_origin     ori: high-copy-number ColE1/pMB1/pBR322/pUC origin of replication
  13424..13564   -  misc_feature   bom: basis of mobility region from pBR322
  13666..13705   -  CDS            rop (fragment): Rop protein, which maintains plasmids at low copy number; rop
  13908..14102   -  rep_origin     pVS1 oriV: origin of replication for the Pseudomonas plasmid pVS1 (Heeb et al., 2000)
  14168..15241   -  CDS            pVS1 RepA: replication protein from the Pseudomonas plasmid pVS1 (Heeb et al., 2000)
  15670..16299   -  CDS            pVS1 StaA: stability protein from the Pseudomonas plasmid pVS1 (Heeb et al., 2000)
  16859..231     -  CDS            Y4CG_SINFN (fragment) (across the origin): Protein inferred from homology: Swiss-Prot protein existence level 3. From Sinorhizobium fredii (strain NBRC 101917 / NGR234).
