[The description below was written by a language model from this plasmid's Addgene catalogue record and pLannotate feature annotations shown in this document.]
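Description:
AL13Rb-35S is a plant expression binary vector of about 17 kb built on the pCambia2300 backbone for Agrobacterium-mediated T-DNA delivery. It is maintained in E. coli through a high-copy ColE1/pUC-type origin with an adjacent bom site. The pVS1 oriV, RepA and StaA functions support replication and stable inheritance in Agrobacterium. Bacterial selection uses a backbone kanamycin resistance gene (aphA-3). Within the T-DNA, an enhanced CaMV 35S promoter drives nptII followed by the CaMV poly(A) signal, which gives kanamycin selection of transformed plants. Remnants of the pUC-style lacZα/MCS region and lac regulatory elements remain from the parental vector.

Between the nopaline-type right and left borders lie two payload units. The first is a reporter driven by the CaMV 35S promoter. It consists of a firefly luciferase fragment joined to a β-glucuronidase coding region that is interrupted by the potato ST-LS1 IV2 intron, and it ends at the Arabidopsis HSP18.2 terminator. The catalogue entry describes this reporter as PP7-tagged. The PP7 stem-loop array is not annotated in the feature table, although an unannotated gap of roughly 1.5 kb between the promoter and the luciferase sequence could hold it. PP7 loops in a nascent transcript are bound by a fluorescently labelled PP7 coat protein, which this plasmid does not encode, so that active transcription sites appear as fluorescent spots. The second unit encodes Arabidopsis histone H2B fused to the red fluorescent protein mScarlet, which acts as a nuclear marker. The record does not annotate its promoter or terminator. The associated publication indicates the construct is used for quantitative live imaging of RNA polymerase II transcriptional activity in single plant cells, here from a constitutive promoter.
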