Addgene plasmid #161008: AL13Rb-35S
Purpose: PP7-tagged reporter driven by the 35S promoter
Depositing lab: Krishna Niyogi. Depositing organization: University of California, Berkeley. Publication: Quantitative imaging of RNA polymerase II activity in plants reveals the single-cell basis of tissue-wide transcriptional dynamics. Alamos S, Reimer A, Niyogi KK, Garcia HG. Nat Plants. 2021 Aug;7(8):1037-1049. doi: 10.1038/s41477-021-00976-0. Epub 2021 Aug 9. PubMed 34373604.
Backbone
  Vector backbone: pCambia2300
  Vector type: Plant Expression
Growth in bacteria
  Bacterial resistance: Kanamycin, 50 μg/mL
  Growth temperature: 37°C
  Growth strain: DH5alpha
  Copy number: High Copy
Gene/Insert
  Gene/Insert name: PP7 and H2B-mScarlet
  Species: A. thaliana (mustard weed)
  Cloning method: Gibson Cloning
Terms and licenses: Academic/Nonprofit Terms; Industry Terms: Not Available to Industry
Depositor comments: Please visit https://www.biorxiv.org/content/10.1101/2020.08.30.274621v1 for bioRxiv preprint.
How to cite: AL13Rb-35S was a gift from Krishna Niyogi (Addgene plasmid # 161008 ; http://n2t.net/addgene:161008 ; RRID:Addgene_161008)
